Addgene plasmid #38988: CRYL1
Purpose: Bacterial expression for structure determination; may not be full ORF
Depositing lab: Nicola Burgess-Brown. Depositing organization: University of Oxford.
Backbone
  Vector backbone: pNIC28-Bsa4
  Backbone manufacturer: SGC
  Vector type: Bacterial Expression
Growth in bacteria
  Bacterial resistance: Kanamycin, 50 μg/mL
  Growth temperature: 37°C
  Growth strain: Mach1
  Copy number: Low Copy
Gene/Insert
  Gene/Insert name: CRYL1 (alt names: lambda-crystallin; PDB:3F3S)
  Species: H. sapiens (human)
  Insert size (bp): 1020
  Entrez Gene: CRYL1 (a.k.a. GDH, lambda-CRY)
  Tag / fusion protein: His Tev (N terminal on insert)
  Cloning method: Ligation Independent Cloning
  Sequencing primers: 5′ T7; 3′ T7-term
Terms and licenses: Academic/Nonprofit Terms; Industry Terms: Not Available to Industry
How to cite: CRYL1 was a gift from Nicola Burgess-Brown (Addgene plasmid # 38988 ; http://n2t.net/addgene:38988 ; RRID:Addgene_38988)
