[The description below was written by a language model from this plasmid's Addgene catalogue record.]
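Description:
CRYL1 is a bacterial expression plasmid built on the pNIC28-Bsa4 backbone from the SGC, carrying a human CRYL1 (lambda-crystallin, also known as GDH) coding insert of about 1020 bp. It is maintained in E. coli as a low-copy plasmid under kanamycin selection, with Mach1 listed as the propagation strain. The insert was introduced by ligation-independent cloning, a restriction- and ligase-free method suited to high-throughput construct generation.

The encoded protein carries an N-terminal His tag followed by a TEV protease site. The tag allows capture by immobilised metal affinity chromatography, and TEV cleavage then removes it to leave near-native protein. The record does not explicitly name the promoter, origin of replication or other regulatory elements. However, the listed sequencing primers (T7 forward and T7 terminator reverse) indicate that the insert sits between T7 promoter and terminator sequences, which would imply expression in a host supplying T7 RNA polymerase. No feature table is provided, so this arrangement cannot be confirmed in detail.

The stated purpose is bacterial production of protein for structure determination, and the insert is associated with a deposited PDB structure of lambda-crystallin. The record cautions that the insert may not be the full open reading frame. This is typical of structural genomics constructs, where domain boundaries are often trimmed to improve solubility and crystallisation, so users needing full-length CRYL1 should check the insert boundaries against the reference sequence.
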