>Addgene plasmid #38988 | CRYL1 | depositor partial sequence | sequence record 49046 | CRYL1 sequence 1020 bps
ATGCACCATCATCATCATCATTCTTCTGGTGTAGATCTGGGTACCGAGAACCTGTACTTCCAATCCATGG
CCGGCTGCGTGGTGATCGTTGGCAGTGGAGTCATTGGGCGAAGCTGGGCCATGCTGTTTGCCAGTGGAGG
CTTCCAGGTGAAACTCTATGACATTGAGCAACAGCAGATAAGGAACGCCCTGGAAAACATCAGAAAGGAG
ATGAAGTTGCTGGAGCAGGCAGGTTCTCTGAAAGGCTCCCTGAGTGTGGAAGAGCAGCTGTCACTCATCA
GTGGTTGTCCCAATATCCAAGAAGCAGTAGAGGGTGCCATGCACATTCAGGAATGTGTTCCAGAAGATCT
AGAACTGAAGAAGAAGATTTTTGCTCAGTTAGATTCCATCATTGATGATCGAGTGATCTTAAGCAGTTCC
ACTTCTTGTCTCATGCCTTCCAAGTTGTTTGCTGGCTTGGTCCATGTGAAGCAATGCATCGTGGCTCATC
CTGTGAATCCGCCATACTACATCCCGCTGGTTGAGCTGGTCCCCCACCCGGAGACGGCCCCTACGACAGT
GGACAGAACCCACGCCCTGATGAAGAAGATTGGACAGTGCCCCATGCGAGTCCAGAAGGAGGTGGCCGGC
TTCGTTCTGAACCGCCTGCAATATGCAATCATCAGCGAGGCCTGGCGGCTAGTGGAGGAAGGAATCGTGT
CTCCTAGTGACCTGGACCTTGTCATGTCAGAAGGGTTGGGCATGCGGTATGCATTCATTGGACCCCTGGA
AACCATGCATCTCAATGCAGAAGGTATGTTAAGCTACTGCGACAGATACAGCGAAGGCATAAAACATGTC
CTACAGACTTTTGGACCCATTCCAGAGTTTTCCAGGGCCACTGCTGAGAAGGTTAACCAGGACATGTGCA
TGAAGGTCCCTGATGACCCGGAGCACTTAGCTGCCAGGAGGCAGTGGAGGGACGAGTGCCTCATGAGACT
CGCCAAGTTGAAGAGTCAAGTGTGACAGTAAAGGTGGATA
