>Addgene plasmid #38988 | CRYL1 | addgene partial sequence | sequence record 52872 | T7 5'-TAATACGACTCACTATAGGG-3'
ATTTTGTTTACTTTAAGAAGGAGATATACATATGCACCATCATCATCATCATTCTTCTGGTGTAGATCTG
GGTACCGAGAACCTGTACTTCCAATCCATGGCCGGCTGCGTGGTGATCGTTGGCAGTGGAGTCATTGGGC
GAAGCTGGGCCATGCTGTTTGCCAGTGGAGGCTTCCAGGTGAAACTCTATGACATTGAGCAACAGCAGAT
AAGGAACGCCCTGGAAAACATCAGAAAGGAGATGAAGTTGCTGGAGCAGGCAGGTTCTCTGAAAGGCTCC
CTGAGTGTGGAAGAGCAGCTGTCACTCATCAGTGGTTGTCCCAATATCCAAGAAGCAGTAGAGGGTGCCA
TGCACATTCAGGAATGTGTTCCAGAAGATCTAGAACTGAAGAAGAAGATTTTTGCTCAGTTAGATTCCAT
CATTGATGATCGAGTGATCTTAAGCAGTTCCACTTCTTGTCTCATGCCTTCCAAGTTGTTTGCTGGCTTG
GTCCATGTGAAGCAATGCATCGTGGCTCATCCTGTGAATCCGCCATACTACATCCCGCTGGTTGAGCTGG
TCCCCCACCCGGAGACGGCCCCTACGACAGTGGACAGAACCCACGCCCTGATGAAGAAGATTGGACAGTG
CCCCATGCGAGTCCAGAAGGAGGTGGCCGGCTTCGTTCTGAACCGCCTGCAATATGCAATCATCAGCGAG
GCCTGGCGGCTAGTGGAGGAAGGAATCGTGTCTCCTAGTGACCTGGACCTTGTCATGTCAGAAGGGTTGG
GCATGCGGTATGCATTCATTGGACCCCTGGAAACCATGCATCTCAATGCAGAAGGTATGTTAAGCTACTG
CGACAGATACAGCGAAGGCATAAAACATGTCCTACAGACTTTTGGACCCATTCCAGAGTTTTCCAGG
