>Addgene plasmid #38988 | CRYL1 | addgene partial sequence | sequence record 53313 | T7_term
GGCTTGTTAGCAGCCGGATCTCAGTGGTGGTGGTGGTGGTGCTCGAGTGCGGCCGCAAGCTTGTCGACGG
AGCTCGAATTCGGATCCGTATCCACCTTTACTGTCACACTTGACTCTTCAACTTGGCGAGTCTCATGAGG
CACTCGTCCCTCCACTGCCTCCTGGCAGCTAAGTGCTCCGGGTCATCAGGGACCTTCATGCACATGTCCT
GGTTAACCTTCTCAGCAGTGGCCCTGGAAAACTCTGGAATGGGTCCAAAAGTCTGTAGGACATGTTTTAT
GCCTTCGCTGTATCTGTCGCAGTAGCTTAACATACCTTCTGCATTGAGATGCATGGTTTCCAGGGGTCCA
ATGAATGCATACCGCATGCCCAACCCTTCTGACATGACAAGGTCCAGGTCACTAGGAGACACGATTCCTT
CCTCCACTAGCCGCCAGGCCTCGCTGATGATTGCATATTGCAGGCGGTTCAGAACGAAGCCGGCCACCTC
CTTCTGGACTCGCATGGGGCACTGTCCAATCTTCTTCATCAGGGCGTGGGTTCTGTCCACTGTCGTAGGG
GCCGTCTCCGGGTGGGGGACCAGCTCAACCAGCGGGATGTAGTATGGCGGATTCACAGGATGAGCCACGA
TGCATTGCTTCACATGGACCAAGCCAGCAAACAACTTGGAAGGCATGAGACAAGAAGTGGAACTGCTTAA
GATCACTCGATCATCAATGATGGAATCTAACTGAGCAAAAATCTTCTTCTTCAGTTCTAGATCTTCTGGA
ACACATTCCTGAATGTGCATGGCACCCTCTACTGCTTCTTGGATATTGGGACAACCACTGATGAGTGACA
GCTGCTCTTCCACACTCAGGGAGCCTTTCAGAGAACCTGCCTGCTCCAGCAACTTCATCT
